Addgene plasmid #232758: NONO2_IDR-EGFP
Purpose: Expresses NONO2_IDR-EGFP
Depositing lab: Isaac Hilton. Depositing organization: Rice University. Publication: Biomolecular condensation of human IDRs initiates endogenous transcription via intrachromosomal looping or high-density promoter localization. Li J, Liu S, Kim S, Goell J, Drum ZA, Flores JP, Ma AJ, Mahata B, Escobar M, Raterink A, Ahn JH, Teran ER, Guerra-Resendez RS, Zhou Y, Yu B, Diehl MR, Wang GG, Gustavsson AK, Phanstiel DH, Hilton IB. Nucleic Acids Res. 2025 Feb 8;53(4):gkaf056. doi: 10.1093/nar/gkaf056. PubMed 39933697.
Backbone
  Vector backbone: LentiCRISPRv2
  Vector type: Lentiviral
Growth in bacteria
  Bacterial resistance: Ampicillin, 100 μg/mL
  Growth temperature: 37°C
  Growth strain: NEB Stable
  Copy number: High Copy
Gene/Insert
  Gene/Insert name: NONO2_IDR-EGFP
  Species: H. sapiens (human)
  Entrez Gene: NONO (a.k.a. MRXS34, NMT55, NRB54, P54, P54NRB, PPP1R114)
  Promoter: EF1a
  Cloning method: Gibson Cloning
Terms and licenses: Academic/Nonprofit Terms; Industry Terms: Not Available to Industry
How to cite: NONO2_IDR-EGFP was a gift from Isaac Hilton (Addgene plasmid # 232758 ; http://n2t.net/addgene:232758 ; RRID:Addgene_232758)
