[The description below was written by a language model from this plasmid's Addgene catalogue record and pLannotate feature annotations shown in this document.]
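Description:
NONO2_IDR-EGFP is a third-generation-style, self-inactivating lentiviral transfer plasmid built on the LentiCRISPRv2 backbone for expressing a fragment of human NONO fused to EGFP in mammalian cells. In bacteria it replicates from a high-copy ColE1/pUC-type origin and is selected with ampicillin through the AmpR β-lactamase gene; an f1 origin is also present. The backbone outside the viral cassette additionally carries an SV40/EM7-driven BleoR (Zeocin resistance) unit with an SV40 poly(A) signal.

The viral genome is transcribed from a CMV enhancer/promoter joined to a truncated HIV-1 5' LTR, followed by the Ψ packaging signal with a partial gag region, the RRE for Rev-dependent nuclear export, and the cPPT/CTS. It ends in a ΔU3 3' LTR and a bGH poly(A) signal. A Cas9 gRNA scaffold remains from the parental vector, but no U6 promoter is annotated upstream of it, so whether it is expressed cannot be judged from the table. The payload is driven by the EF-1α core promoter: a NONO coding fragment of about 1.3 kb, designated an intrinsically disordered region (IDR) construct by its name, sits immediately upstream of EGFP, consistent with a C-terminal fluorescent fusion. A separate hPGK promoter drives blasticidin S deaminase for selecting transduced cells, and a WPRE downstream enhances transcript expression.

The stated purpose is simply expression of NONO2_IDR-EGFP. The associated publication concerns biomolecular condensation of human IDRs and transcriptional activation, suggesting the EGFP fusion is used to visualise the localisation or condensate formation of this NONO region in stably transduced cells. The exact residue boundaries of the fragment are not given in the record.
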