Features (pLannotate 1.2.2; 34 found; start..end, strand, type, name):
    512..531     +  misc_feature   cPPT/CTS (fragment): central polypurine tract and central termination sequence of HIV-1
    533..766     +  LTR            3' LTR (ΔU3): self-inactivating 3' long terminal repeat (LTR) from HIV-1
    798..1022    +  polyA_signal   bGH poly(A) signal: bovine growth hormone polyadenylation signal
   1026..1047    +  promoter       SV40 promoter (fragment): SV40 enhancer and early promoter
   1068..1496    +  rep_origin     f1 ori (sequence partly withheld): f1 bacteriophage origin of replication; arrow indicates direction of (+) strand synthesis
   1510..1839    +  promoter       SV40 promoter: SV40 enhancer and early promoter
   1887..1934    +  promoter       EM7 promoter: synthetic bacterial promoter&nbsp
   1953..2327    +  CDS            BleoR: antibiotic-binding protein; Sh ble from Streptoalloteichus hindustanus; confers resistance to bleomycin, phleomycin, and Zeocin™
   2337..2462    +  CDS            ble (fragment): BLE_KLEPN - Experimental evidence at protein level: Swiss-Prot protein existence level 1. Binding protein with a strong affinity to the bleomycin family of antibiotics. Binds to CL990; an antimitotic-antibiotic compound. From Klebsiella pneumoniae.
   2457..2578    +  polyA_signal   SV40 poly(A) signal: SV40 polyadenylation signal
   2649..2671    -  protein_bind   lac operator (fragment): The lac repressor binds to the lac operator to inhibit transcription in E. coli. This inhibition can be relieved by adding lactose or isopropyl-β-D-thiogalactopyranoside (IPTG). lac repressor encoded by lacI
   2675..2705    -  promoter       lac promoter: promoter for the E. coli lac operon
   2720..2741    -  protein_bind   CAP binding site: CAP binding activates transcription in the presence of cAMP. E. coli catabolite activator protein
   2754..2846    -  CDS            lacI (fragment): lac repressor; lacI; The lac repressor binds to the lac operator to inhibit transcription in E. coli. This inhibition can be relieved by adding lactose or isopropyl-β-D-thiogalactopyranoside (IPTG).
   3029..3617    -  rep_origin     ori: high-copy-number ColE1/pMB1/pBR322/pUC origin of replication
   3788..4648    -  CDS            AmpR: β-lactamase; bla; confers resistance to ampicillin, carbenicillin, and related antibiotics
   4649..4753    -  promoter       AmpR promoter: bla
   4812..4864    -  misc_feature   bom (fragment): basis of mobility region from pBR322
   5019..5398    +  enhancer       CMV enhancer: human cytomegalovirus immediate early enhancer
   5399..5598    +  promoter       CMV promoter: human cytomegalovirus (CMV) immediate early promoter
   5616..5796    +  LTR            5' LTR (truncated): truncated 5' long terminal repeat (LTR) from HIV-1
   5843..5968    +  misc_feature   HIV-1 Ψ: packaging signal of human immunodeficiency virus type 1
   5952..6315    +  CDS            HIV-1 gag (fragment): gag protein from human immunodeficiency virus 1; gag
   6461..6694    +  misc_feature   RRE: The Rev response element (RRE) of HIV-1 allows for Rev-dependent mRNA export from the nucleus to the cytoplasm.
   7071..7171    +  CDS            Rev (fragment): human immunodeficiency virus 1 (HIV-1) Rev protein; rev; enhances nuclear export of unspliced and incompletely spliced viral mRNAs
   7221..7338    +  misc_feature   cPPT/CTS: central polypurine tract and central termination sequence of HIV-1
   7470..7545    +  misc_RNA       gRNA scaffold: guide RNA scaffold for the Streptococcus pyogenes CRISPR/Cas9 system
   7563..7581    +  CDS            small t antigen (fragment): SV40 (simian virus 40) small t antigen
   7607..7818    +  promoter       EF-1α core promoter: core promoter for human elongation factor EF-1α
   7843..9123    +  CDS            NONO (fragment): NONO_HUMAN - Also known as NRB54. Experimental evidence at protein level: Swiss-Prot protein existence level 1. DNA- and RNA binding protein, involved in several nuclear processes. Binds the conventional octamer sequence in double-stranded DNA. Also binds single-stranded DNA and RNA at a site independent of the duplex site. Involved in pre-mRNA splicing, probably as a heterodimer with SFPQ. Interacts with U5 snRNA, probably by binding to a purine-rich sequence located on the 3' side of U5 snRNA stem 1b. Together with PSPC1, required for the formation of nuclear paraspeckles. The SFPQ-NONO hete
   9130..9846    +  CDS            EGFP: EGFP is a basic (constitutively fluorescent) green fluorescent protein published in 1996, derived from Aequorea victoria. It is reported to be a rapidly-maturing weak dimer with moderate acid sensitivity.
   9856..10366   +  promoter       hPGK promoter: human phosphoglycerate kinase 1 promoter
  10377..10775   +  CDS            BSD: blasticidin S deaminase; Aspergillus terreus BSD; confers resistance to blasticidin
  10786..461     +  misc_feature   WPRE (across the origin): woodchuck hepatitis virus posttranscriptional regulatory element
>Addgene plasmid #232758 | NONO2_IDR-EGFP | addgene full sequence | sequence record 463046 | Addgene NGS Result
CATTTTCTCCTCCTTGTATAAATCCTGGTTGCTGTCTCTTTATGAGGAGTTGTGGCCCGTTGTCAGGCAA
CGTGGCGTGGTGTGCACTGTGTTTGCTGACGCAACCCCCACTGGTTGGGGCATTGCCACCACCTGTCAGC
TCCTTTCCGGGACTTTCGCTTTCCCCCTCCCTATTGCCACGGCGGAACTCATCGCCGCCTGCCTTGCCCG
CTGCTGGACAGGGGCTCGGCTGTTGGGCACTGACAATTCCGTGGTGTTGTCGGGGAAATCATCGTCCTTT
CCTTGGCTGCTCGCCTGTGTTGCCACCTGGATTCTGCGCGGGACGTCCTTCTGCTACGTCCCTTCGGCCC
TCAATCCAGCGGACCTTCCTTCCCGCGGCCTGCTGCCGGCTCTGCGGCCTCTTCCGCGTCTTCGCCTTCG
CCCTCAGACGAGTCGGATCTCCCTTTGGGCCGCCTCCCCGCGTCGACTTTAAGACCAATGACTTACAAGG
CAGCTGTAGATCTTAGCCACTTTTTAAAAGAAAAGGGGGGACTGGAAGGGCTAATTCACTCCCAACGAAG
ACAAGATCTGCTTTTTGCTTGTACTGGGTCTCTCTGGTTAGACCAGATCTGAGCCTGGGAGCTCTCTGGC
TAACTAGGGAACCCACTGCTTAAGCCTCAATAAAGCTTGCCTTGAGTGCTTCAAGTAGTGTGTGCCCGTC
TGTTGTGTGACTCTGGTAACTAGAGATCCCTCAGACCCTTTTAGTCAGTGTGGAAAATCTCTAGCAGGGC
CCGTTTAAACCCGCTGATCAGCCTCGACTGTGCCTTCTAGTTGCCAGCCATCTGTTGTTTGCCCCTCCCC
CGTGCCTTCCTTGACCCTGGAAGGTGCCACTCCCACTGTCCTTTCCTAATAAAATGAGGAAATTGCATCG
CATTGTCTGAGTAGGTGTCATTCTATTCTGGGGGGTGGGGTGGGGCAGGACAGCAAGGGGGAGGATTGGG
AAGACAATAGCAGGCATGCTGGGGATGCGGTGGGCTCTATGGCTTCTGAGGCGGAAAGAACCAGCTGGGG
CTCTAGGGGGTATCCCC
[124 nt withheld, positions 1068-1191]
C
[91 nt withheld, positions 1193-1283]
A
[49 nt withheld, positions 1285-1333]
CCTTTGACGTTGGAGTCCACGTTCTTT
[37 nt withheld, positions 1361-1397]
ACCCTATCTCGGTCTATTCTTTTGATTTATAAGGGATTTTGCCGATTTCGGCCTATTGGTTAAAAAATGA
GCTGATTTAACAAAAATTTAACGCGAATTAATTCTGTGGAATGTGTGTCAGTTAGGGTGTGGAAAGTCCC
CAGGCTCCCCAGCAGGCAGAAGTATGCAAAGCATGCATCTCAATTAGTCAGCAACCAGGTGTGGAAAGTC
CCCAGGCTCCCCAGCAGGCAGAAGTATGCAAAGCATGCATCTCAATTAGTCAGCAACCATAGTCCCGCCC
CTAACTCCGCCCATCCCGCCCCTAACTCCGCCCAGTTCCGCCCATTCTCCGCCCCATGGCTGACTAATTT
TTTTTATTTATGCAGAGGCCGAGGCCGCCTCTGCCTCTGAGCTATTCCAGAAGTAGTGAGGAGGCTTTTT
TGGAGGCCTAGGCTTTTGCAAAAAGCTCCCGGGAGCTTGTATATCCATTTTCGGATCTGATCAGCACGTG
TTGACAATTAATCATCGGCATAGTATATCGGCATAGTATAATACGACAAGGTGAGGAACTAAACCATGGC
CAAGTTGACCAGTGCCGTTCCGGTGCTCACCGCGCGCGACGTCGCCGGAGCGGTCGAGTTCTGGACCGAC
CGGCTCGGGTTCTCCCGGGACTTCGTGGAGGACGACTTCGCCGGTGTGGTCCGGGACGACGTGACCCTGT
TCATCAGCGCGGTCCAGGACCAGGTGGTGCCGGACAACACCCTGGCCTGGGTGTGGGTGCGCGGCCTGGA
CGAGCTGTACGCCGAGTGGTCGGAGGTCGTGTCCACGAACTTCCGGGACGCCTCCGGGCCGGCCATGACC
GAGATCGGCGAGCAGCCGTGGGGGCGGGAGTTCGCCCTGCGCGACCCGGCCGGCAACTGCGTGCACTTCG
TGGCCGAGGAGCAGGACTGACACGTGCTACGAGATTTCGATTCCACCGCCGCCTTCTATGAAAGGTTGGG
CTTCGGAATCGTTTTCCGGGACGCCGGCTGGATGATCCTCCAGCGCGGGGATCTCATGCTGGAGTTCTTC
GCCCACCCCAACTTGTTTATTGCAGCTTATAATGGTTACAAATAAAGCAATAGCATCACAAATTTCACAA
ATAAAGCATTTTTTTCACTGCATTCTAGTTGTGGTTTGTCCAAACTCATCAATGTATCTTATCATGTCTG
TATACCGTCGACCTCTAGCTAGAGCTTGGCGTAATCATGGTCATAGCTGTTTCCTGTGTGAAATTGTTAT
CCGCTCACAATTCCACACAACATACGAGCCGGAAGCATAAAGTGTAAAGCCTGGGGTGCCTAATGAGTGA
GCTAACTCACATTAATTGCGTTGCGCTCACTGCCCGCTTTCCAGTCGGGAAACCTGTCGTGCCAGCTGCA
TTAATGAATCGGCCAACGCGCGGGGAGAGGCGGTTTGCGTATTGGGCGCTCTTCCGCTTCCTCGCTCACT
GACTCGCTGCGCTCGGTCGTTCGGCTGCGGCGAGCGGTATCAGCTCACTCAAAGGCGGTAATACGGTTAT
CCACAGAATCAGGGGATAACGCAGGAAAGAACATGTGAGCAAAAGGCCAGCAAAAGGCCAGGAACCGTAA
AAAGGCCGCGTTGCTGGCGTTTTTCCATAGGCTCCGCCCCCCTGACGAGCATCACAAAAATCGACGCTCA
AGTCAGAGGTGGCGAAACCCGACAGGACTATAAAGATACCAGGCGTTTCCCCCTGGAAGCTCCCTCGTGC
GCTCTCCTGTTCCGACCCTGCCGCTTACCGGATACCTGTCCGCCTTTCTCCCTTCGGGAAGCGTGGCGCT
TTCTCATAGCTCACGCTGTAGGTATCTCAGTTCGGTGTAGGTCGTTCGCTCCAAGCTGGGCTGTGTGCAC
GAACCCCCCGTTCAGCCCGACCGCTGCGCCTTATCCGGTAACTATCGTCTTGAGTCCAACCCGGTAAGAC
ACGACTTATCGCCACTGGCAGCAGCCACTGGTAACAGGATTAGCAGAGCGAGGTATGTAGGCGGTGCTAC
AGAGTTCTTGAAGTGGTGGCCTAACTACGGCTACACTAGAAGAACAGTATTTGGTATCTGCGCTCTGCTG
AAGCCAGTTACCTTCGGAAAAAGAGTTGGTAGCTCTTGATCCGGCAAACAAACCACCGCTGGTAGCGGTG
GTTTTTTTGTTTGCAAGCAGCAGATTACGCGCAGAAAAAAAGGATCTCAAGAAGATCCTTTGATCTTTTC
TACGGGGTCTGACGCTCAGTGGAACGAAAACTCACGTTAAGGGATTTTGGTCATGAGATTATCAAAAAGG
ATCTTCACCTAGATCCTTTTAAATTAAAAATGAAGTTTTAAATCAATCTAAAGTATATATGAGTAAACTT
GGTCTGACAGTTACCAATGCTTAATCAGTGAGGCACCTATCTCAGCGATCTGTCTATTTCGTTCATCCAT
AGTTGCCTGACTCCCCGTCGTGTAGATAACTACGATACGGGAGGGCTTACCATCTGGCCCCAGTGCTGCA
ATGATACCGCGAGACCCACGCTCACCGGCTCCAGATTTATCAGCAATAAACCAGCCAGCCGGAAGGGCCG
AGCGCAGAAGTGGTCCTGCAACTTTATCCGCCTCCATCCAGTCTATTAATTGTTGCCGGGAAGCTAGAGT
AAGTAGTTCGCCAGTTAATAGTTTGCGCAACGTTGTTGCCATTGCTACAGGCATCGTGGTGTCACGCTCG
TCGTTTGGTATGGCTTCATTCAGCTCCGGTTCCCAACGATCAAGGCGAGTTACATGATCCCCCATGTTGT
GCAAAAAAGCGGTTAGCTCCTTCGGTCCTCCGATCGTTGTCAGAAGTAAGTTGGCCGCAGTGTTATCACT
CATGGTTATGGCAGCACTGCATAATTCTCTTACTGTCATGCCATCCGTAAGATGCTTTTCTGTGACTGGT
GAGTACTCAACCAAGTCATTCTGAGAATAGTGTATGCGGCGACCGAGTTGCTCTTGCCCGGCGTCAATAC
GGGATAATACCGCGCCACATAGCAGAACTTTAAAAGTGCTCATCATTGGAAAACGTTCTTCGGGGCGAAA
ACTCTCAAGGATCTTACCGCTGTTGAGATCCAGTTCGATGTAACCCACTCGTGCACCCAACTGATCTTCA
GCATCTTTTACTTTCACCAGCGTTTCTGGGTGAGCAAAAACAGGAAGGCAAAATGCCGCAAAAAAGGGAA
TAAGGGCGACACGGAAATGTTGAATACTCATACTCTTCCTTTTTCAATATTATTGAAGCATTTATCAGGG
TTATTGTCTCATGAGCGGATACATATTTGAATGTATTTAGAAAAATAAACAAATAGGGGTTCCGCGCACA
TTTCCCCGAAAAGTGCCACCTGACGTCGACGGATCGGGAGATCTCCCGATCCCCTATGGTGCACTCTCAG
TACAATCTGCTCTGATGCCGCATAGTTAAGCCAGTATCTGCTCCCTGCTTGTGTGTTGGAGGTCGCTGAG
TAGTGCGCGAGCAAAATTTAAGCTACAACAAGGCAAGGCTTGACCGACAATTGCATGAAGAATCTGCTTA
GGGTTAGGCGTTTTGCGCTGCTTCGCGATGTACGGGCCAGATATACGCGTTGACATTGATTATTGACTAG
TTATTAATAGTAATCAATTACGGGGTCATTAGTTCATAGCCCATATATGGAGTTCCGCGTTACATAACTT
ACGGTAAATGGCCCGCCTGGCTGACCGCCCAACGACCCCCGCCCATTGACGTCAATAATGACGTATGTTC
CCATAGTAACGCCAATAGGGACTTTCCATTGACGTCAATGGGTGGAGTATTTACGGTAAACTGCCCACTT
GGCAGTACATCAAGTGTATCATATGCCAAGTACGCCCCCTATTGACGTCAATGACGGTAAATGGCCCGCC
TGGCATTATGCCCAGTACATGACCTTATGGGACTTTCCTACTTGGCAGTACATCTACGTATTAGTCATCG
CTATTACCATGGTGATGCGGTTTTGGCAGTACATCAATGGGCGTGGATAGCGGTTTGACTCACGGGGATT
TCCAAGTCTCCACCCCATTGACGTCAATGGGAGTTTGTTTTGGCACCAAAATCAACGGGACTTTCCAAAA
TGTCGTAACAACTCCGCCCCATTGACGCAAATGGGCGGTAGGCGTGTACGGTGGGAGGTCTATATAAGCA
GCGCGTTTTGCCTGTACTGGGTCTCTCTGGTTAGACCAGATCTGAGCCTGGGAGCTCTCTGGCTAACTAG
GGAACCCACTGCTTAAGCCTCAATAAAGCTTGCCTTGAGTGCTTCAAGTAGTGTGTGCCCGTCTGTTGTG
TGACTCTGGTAACTAGAGATCCCTCAGACCCTTTTAGTCAGTGTGGAAAATCTCTAGCAGTGGCGCCCGA
ACAGGGACTTGAAAGCGAAAGGGAAACCAGAGGAGCTCTCTCGACGCAGGACTCGGCTTGCTGAAGCGCG
CACGGCAAGAGGCGAGGGGCGGCGACTGGTGAGTACGCCAAAAATTTTGACTAGCGGAGGCTAGAAGGAG
AGAGATGGGTGCGAGAGCGTCAGTATTAAGCGGGGGAGAATTAGATCGCGATGGGAAAAAATTCGGTTAA
GGCCAGGGGGAAAGAAAAAATATAAATTAAAACATATAGTATGGGCAAGCAGGGAGCTAGAACGATTCGC
AGTTAATCCTGGCCTGTTAGAAACATCAGAAGGCTGTAGACAAATACTGGGACAGCTACAACCATCCCTT
CAGACAGGATCAGAAGAACTTAGATCATTATATAATACAGTAGCAACCCTCTATTGTGTGCATCAAAGGA
TAGAGATAAAAGACACCAAGGAAGCTTTAGACAAGATAGAGGAAGAGCAAAACAAAAGTAAGACCACCGC
ACAGCAAGCGGCCGCTGATCTTCAGACCTGGAGGAGGAGATATGAGGGACAATTGGAGAAGTGAATTATA
TAAATATAAAGTAGTAAAAATTGAACCATTAGGAGTAGCACCCACCAAGGCAAAGAGAAGAGTGGTGCAG
AGAGAAAAAAGAGCAGTGGGAATAGGAGCTTTGTTCCTTGGGTTCTTGGGAGCAGCAGGAAGCACTATGG
GCGCAGCGTCAATGACGCTGACGGTACAGGCCAGACAATTATTGTCTGGTATAGTGCAGCAGCAGAACAA
TTTGCTGAGGGCTATTGAGGCGCAACAGCATCTGTTGCAACTCACAGTCTGGGGCATCAAGCAGCTCCAG
GCAAGAATCCTGGCTGTGGAAAGATACCTAAAGGATCAACAGCTCCTGGGGATTTGGGGTTGCTCTGGAA
AACTCATTTGCACCACTGCTGTGCCTTGGAATGCTAGTTGGAGTAATAAATCTCTGGAACAGATTTGGAA
TCACACGACCTGGATGGAGTGGGACAGAGAAATTAACAATTACACAAGCTTAATACACTCCTTAATTGAA
GAATCGCAAAACCAGCAAGAAAAGAATGAACAAGAATTATTGGAATTAGATAAATGGGCAAGTTTGTGGA
ATTGGTTTAACATAACAAATTGGCTGTGGTATATAAAATTATTCATAATGATAGTAGGAGGCTTGGTAGG
TTTAAGAATAGTTTTTGCTGTACTTTCTATAGTGAATAGAGTTAGGCAGGGATATTCACCATTATCGTTT
CAGACCCACCTCCCAACCCCGAGGGGACCCGACAGGCCCGAAGGAATAGAAGAAGAAGGTGGAGAGAGAG
ACAGAGACAGATCCATTCGATTAGTGAACGGATCGGCACTGCGTGCGCCAATTCTGCAGACAAATGGCAG
TATTCATCCACAATTTTAAAAGAAAAGGGGGGATTGGGGGGTACAGTGCAGGGGAAAGAATAGTAGACAT
AATAGCAACAGACATACAAACTAAAGAATTACAAAAACAAATTACAAAAATTCAAAATTTTCGGGTTTAT
TACAGGGACAGCAGAGATCCAGTTTGGTTAATTAAGGTACCGATATCACTAGTGTTCCATTAACTGCGCT
AAAAATAATTTTTAAATCTTTTTTAGCTTCTTGCTCTTTTTTGTACGTCTCTGTTTTAGAGCTAGAAATA
GCAAGTTAAAATAAGGCTAGTCCGTTATCAACTTGAAAAAGTGGCACCGAGTCGGTGCTTTTTTGAATTC
GCTAGCTAGGTCTTGAAAGGAGTGGGAATTGGCTCCGGTGCCCGTCAGTGGGCAGAGCGCACATCGCCCA
CAGTCCCCGAGAAGTTGGGGGGAGGGGTCGGCAATTGATCCGGTGCCTAGAGAAGGTGGCGCGGGGTAAA
CTGGGAAAGTGATGTCGTGTACTGGCTCCGCCTTTTTCCCGAGGGTGGGGGAGAACCGTATATAAGTGCA
GTAGTCGCCGTGAACGTTCTTTTTCGCAACGGGTTTGCCGCCAGAACACAGGACCGGTTCTAGAGCGCTG
CCACCATGCAGAGTAATAAAACTTTTAACTTGGAGAAGCAAAACCATACTCCAAGAAAGCATCATCAACA
TCACCACCAGCAGCAGCACCACCAGCAGCAACAGCAGCAGCCGCCACCACCGCCAATACCTGCAAATGGG
CAACAGGCCAGCAGCCAAAATGAAGGCTTGACTATTGACCTGAAGAATTTTAGAAAACCAGGAGAGAAGA
CCTTCACCCAACGAAGCCGTCTTTTTGTGGGAAATCTTCCTCCCGACATCACTGAGGAAGAAATGAGGAA
ACTATTTGAGAAATATGGAAAGGCAGGCGAAGTCTTCATTCATAAGGATAAAGGATTTGGCTTTATCCGC
TTGGAAACCCGAACCCTAGCGGAGATTGCCAAAGTGGAGCTGGACAATATGCCACTCCGTGGAAAGCAGC
TGCGTGTGCGCTTTGCCTGCCATAGTGCATCCCTTACAGTTCGAAACCTTCCTCAGTATGTGTCCAACGA
ACTGCTGGAAGAAGCCTTTTCTGTGTTTGGCCAGGTAGAGAGGGCTGTAGTCATTGTGGATGATCGAGGA
AGGCCCTCAGGAAAAGGCATTGTTGAGTTCTCAGGGAAGCCAGCTGCTCGGAAAGCTCTGGACAGATGCA
GTGAAGGCTCCTTCCTGCTAACCACATTTCCTCGTCCTGTGACTGTGGAGCCCATGGACCAGTTAGATGA
TGAAGAGGGACTTCCAGAGAAGCTGGTTATAAAAAACCAGCAATTTCACAAGGAACGAGAGCAGCCACCC
AGATTTGCACAGCCTGGCTCCTTTGAGTATGAATATGCCATGCGCTGGAAGGCACTCATTGAGATGGAGA
AGCAGCAGCAGGACCAAGTGGACCGCAACATCAAGGAGGCTCGTGAGAAGCTGGAGATGGAGATGGAAGC
TGCACGCCATGAGCACCAGGTCATGCTAATGAGACAGGATTTGATGAGGCGCCAAGAAGAACTTCGGAGG
ATGGAAGAGCTGCACAACCAAGAGGTGCAAAAACGAAAGCAACTGGAGCTCAGGCAGGAGGAAGAGCGCA
GGCGCCGTGAAGAAGAGATGCGGCGGCAGCAAGAAGAAATGATGCGGCGACAGCAGGAAGGATTCAAGGG
AACCTTCCCTGATGCGAGAGAGCAGGAGATTCGGATGGGTCAGATGGCTATGGGAGGTGCTATGGGCATA
AACAACAGAGGTGCCATGCCCCCTGCTCCTGTGCCAGCTGGTACCCCAGCTCCTCCAGGACCTGCCACTA
TGATGCCGGATGGAACTTTGGGATTGGGATCCATGGTGAGCAAGGGCGAGGAGCTGTTCACCGGGGTGGT
GCCCATCCTGGTCGAGCTGGACGGCGACGTAAACGGCCACAAGTTCAGCGTGTCCGGCGAGGGCGAGGGC
GATGCCACCTACGGCAAGCTGACCCTGAAGTTCATCTGCACCACCGGCAAGCTGCCCGTGCCCTGGCCCA
CCCTCGTGACCACCCTGACCTACGGCGTGCAGTGCTTCAGCCGCTACCCCGACCACATGAAGCAGCACGA
CTTCTTCAAGTCCGCCATGCCCGAAGGCTACGTCCAGGAGCGCACCATCTTCTTCAAGGACGACGGCAAC
TACAAGACCCGCGCCGAGGTGAAGTTCGAGGGCGACACCCTGGTGAACCGCATCGAGCTGAAGGGCATCG
ACTTCAAGGAGGACGGCAACATCCTGGGGCACAAGCTGGAGTACAACTACAACAGCCACAACGTCTATAT
CATGGCCGACAAGCAGAAGAACGGCATCAAGGTGAACTTCAAGATCCGCCACAACATCGAGGACGGCAGC
GTGCAGCTCGCCGACCACTACCAGCAGAACACCCCCATCGGCGACGGCCCCGTGCTGCTGCCCGACAACC
ACTACCTGAGCACCCAGTCCGCCCTGAGCAAAGACCCCAACGAGAAGCGCGATCACATGGTCCTGCTGGA
GTTCGTGACCGCCGCCGGGATCACTCTCGGCATGGACGAGCTGTACAAGTGAGGATCCGGGGTTGGGGTT
GCGCCTTTTCCAAGGCAGCCCTGGGTTTGCGCAGGGACGCGGCTGCTCTGGGCGTGGTTCCGGGAAACGC
AGCGGCGCCGACCCTGGGTCTCGCACATTCTTCACGTCCGTTCGCAGCGTCACCCGGATCTTCGCCGCTA
CCCTTGTGGGCCCCCCGGCGACGCTTCCTGCTCCGCCCCTAAGTCGGGAAGGTTCCTTGCGGTTCGCGGC
GTGCCGGACGTGACAAACGGAAGCCGCACGTCTCACTAGTACCCTCGCAGACGGACAGCGCCAGGGAGCA
ATGGCAGCGCGCCGACCGCGATGGGCTGTGGCCAATAGCGGCTGCTCAGCAGGGCGCGCCGAGAGCAGCG
GCCGGGAAGGGGCGGTGCGGGAGGCGGGGTGTGGGGCGGTAGTGTGGGCCCTGTTCCTGCCCGCGCGGTG
TTCCGCATTCTGCAAGCCTCCGGAGCGCACGTCGGCAGTCGGCTCCCTCGTTGACCGAATCACCGACCTC
TCTCCCCAGGCCACCATGGATGGCCAAGCCTTTGTCTCAAGAAGAATCCACCCTCATTGAAAGAGCAACG
GCTACAATCAACAGCATCCCCATCTCTGAAGACTACAGCGTCGCCAGCGCAGCTCTCTCTAGCGACGGCC
GCATCTTCACTGGTGTCAATGTATATCATTTTACTGGGGGACCTTGTGCAGAACTCGTGGTGCTGGGCAC
TGCTGCTGCTGCGGCAGCTGGCAACCTGACTTGTATCGTCGCGATCGGAAATGAGAACAGGGGCATCTTG
AGCCCCTGCGGACGGTGCCGACAGGTGCTTCTCGATCTGCATCCTGGGATCAAAGCCATAGTGAAGGACA
GTGATGGACAGCCGACGGCAGTTGGGATTCGTGAATTGCTGCCCTCTGGTTATGTGTGGGAGGGCTAATC
GATTCGACAATCAACCTCTGGATTACAAAATTTGTGAAAGATTGACTGGTATTCTTAACTATGTTGCTCC
TTTTACGCTATGTGGATACGCTGCTTTAATGCCTTTGTATCATGCTATTGCTTCCCGTATGGCTTT
